>Addgene plasmid #187193 | pLV-BDNF-pHluorin | addgene full sequence | sequence record 373713 | Addgene NGS Result
CAATGCTTAATCAGTGAGGCACCTATCTCAGCGATCTGTCTATTTCGTTCATCCATAGTTGCCTGACTCC
CCGTCGTGTAGATAACTACGATACGGGAGGGCTTACCATCTGGCCCCAGTGCTGCAATGATACCGCGAGA
CCCACGCTCACCGGCTCCAGATTTATCAGCAATAAACCAGCCAGCCGGAAGGGCCGAGCGCAGAAGTGGT
CCTGCAACTTTATCCGCCTCCATCCAGTCTATTAATTGTTGCCGGGAAGCTAGAGTAAGTAGTTCGCCAG
TTAATAGTTTGCGCAACGTTGTTGCCATTGCTACAGGCATCGTGGTGTCACGCTCGTCGTTTGGTATGGC
TTCATTCAGCTCCGGTTCCCAACGATCAAGGCGAGTTACATGATCCCCCATGTTGTGCAAAAAAGCGGTT
AGCTCCTTCGGTCCTCCGATCGTTGTCAGAAGTAAGTTGGCCGCAGTGTTATCACTCATGGTTATGGCAG
CACTGCATAATTCTCTTACTGTCATGCCATCCGTAAGATGCTTTTCTGTGACTGGTGAGTACTCAACCAA
GTCATTCTGAGAATAGTGTATGCGGCGACCGAGTTGCTCTTGCCCGGCGTCAATACGGGATAATACCGCG
CCACATAGCAGAACTTTAAAAGTGCTCATCATTGGAAAACGTTCTTCGGGGCGAAAACTCTCAAGGATCT
TACCGCTGTTGAGATCCAGTTCGATGTAACCCACTCGTGCACCCAACTGATCTTCAGCATCTTTTACTTT
CACCAGCGTTTCTGGGTGAGCAAAAACAGGAAGGCAAAATGCCGCAAAAAAGGGAATAAGGGCGACACGG
AAATGTTGAATACTCATACTCTTCCTTTTTCAATATTATTGAAGCATTTATCAGGGTTATTGTCTCATGA
GCGGATACATATTTGAATGTATTTAGAAAAATAAACAAATAGGGGTTCCGCGCACATTTCCCCGAAAAGT
GCCACCTAAATTGTAAGCGTTAATATTTTGTTAAAATTCGCGTTAAATTTTTGTTAAATCAGCTCATTTT
TTAACCAATAGGCCGAAATCGGCAAAATCCCTTATAAATCAAAAGAATAGACCGAGATAGGGT
[37 nt withheld, positions 1114-1150]
AAAGAACGTGGACTCCAACGTCAAAGG
[49 nt withheld, positions 1178-1226]
T
[91 nt withheld, positions 1228-1318]
G
[124 nt withheld, positions 1320-1443]
CCCATTCGCCATTCAGGCTGCGCAACTGTTGGGAAGGGCGATCGGTGCGGGCCTCTTCGCTATTACGCCA
GCTGGCGAAAGGGGGATGTGCTGCAAGGCGATTAAGTTGGGTAACGCCAGGGTTTTCCCAGTCACGACGT
TGTAAAACGACGGCCAGTGAGCGCGCGTAATACGACTCACTATAGGGCGAATTGGGTACGTCCCTAGGCC
TCCAAAAAAGCCTCCTCACTACTTCTGGAATAGCTCAGAGGCCGAGGCGGCCTCGGCCTCTGCATAAATA
AAAAAAATTAGTCAGCCATGGGGCGGAGAATGGGCGGAACTGGGCGGAGTTAGGGGCGGGATGGGCGGAG
TTAGGGGCGGGATAGCTAGAGCCAGACATGATAAGATACATTGATGAGTTTGGACAAACCACAACTAGAA
TGCAGTGAAAAAAATGCTTTATTTGTGAAATTTGTGATGCTATTGCTTTATTTGTAACCATTATAAGCTG
CAATAAACAAGTTCCTCTCACTCTCTGATATTCATTTCTTTGCAAGTTATAAATACTGAATAATAAGATG
ACATGAACTACTACTGCTAGAGATTTTCCACACTGACTAAAAGGGTCTGAGGGATCTCTAGTTACCAGAG
TCACACAACAGACGGGCACACACTACTTGAAGCACTCAAGGCAAGCTTTATTGAGGCTTAAGCAGTGGGT
TCCCTAGTTAGCCAGAGAGCTCCCAGGCTCAGATCTGGTCTAACCAGAGAGACCCAGTACAAGCAAAAAG
CAGATCTTGTCTTCGTTGGGAGTGAATTAGCCCTTCCAGTCCCCCCTTTTCTTTTAAAAAGTGGCTAAGA
TCTACAGCTGCCTTGTAAGTCATTGGTCTTAAAGGTACCGAGCTCGAATTCCAGGCGGGGAGGCGGCCCA
AAGGGAGATCCGACTCGTCTGAGGGCGAAGGCGAAGACGCGGAAGAGGCCGCAGAGCCGGCAGCAGGCCG
CGGGAAGGAAGGTCCGCTGGATTGAGGGCCGAAGGGACGTAGCAGAAGGACGTCCCGCGCAGAATCCAGG
TGGCAACACAGGCGAGCAGCCATGGAAAGGACGTCAGCTTCCCCGACAACACCACGGAATTGTCAGTGCC
CAACAGCCGAGCCCCTGTCCAGCAGCGGGCAAGGCAGGCGGCGATGAGTTCCGCCGTGGCAATAGGGAGG
GGGAAAGCGAAAGTCCCGGAAAGGAGCTGACAGGTGGTGGCAATGCCCCAACCAGTGGGGGTTGCGTCAG
CAAACACAGTGCACACCACGCCACGTTGCCTGACAACGGGCCACAACTCCTCATAAAGAGACAGCAACCA
GGATTTATACAAGGAGGAGAAAATGAAAGCCATACGGGAAGCAATAGCATGATACAAAGGCATTAAAGCA
GCGTATCCACATAGCGTAAAAGGAGCAACATAGTTAAGAATACCAGTCAATCTTTCACAAATTTTGTAAT
CCAGAGGTTGATTGTCGATATCTGTACAGGGCCCTGATCATCCGGAGTCGACCCTGCAGGTCTAGAGCTA
GCTCATTTGTACAGCTCGTCCATGCCGTGGGTGATGCCAGCGGCGGTCACGAATTCCAGCAGCACCATGT
GGTCCCTCTTCTCGTTGGGGTCCTTGCTCAGGGTGCTGGTGGTGAACAGGTAGTGGTTGTCAGGCAGCAG
CACGGGGCCGTCGCCGATGGGGGTGTTCTGCTGGTAGTGGTCGGCCAGCTGCACGCCGCCGTCCTCGATG
TTGTGCCTGATCTTGAAGTTGGCCTTGATGCCGTTCTTCTGCTTGTCGGCCATGATGTACACCTGGTGAT
CGTTGTAGTTGTATTCGAGCTTGTGGCCCAGGATGTTGCCATCCTCTTTGAAGTCGATGCCCTTCAGCTC
GATTCTGTTGACCAGTGTGTCGCCCTCGAACTTCACTTCGGCTCTGGTCTTGTAGTTGCCGTCGTCCTTG
AAGAAGATGGTTCTTTCCTGCACGTAGCCCTCGGGCATGGCGCTCTTGAAGAAATCGTGCCTCTTCATGT
GGTCGGGGTATCTGCTGAAGCACTGCACGCCGTAGGTCAGGGTTGTGACCAGGGTGGGCCAAGGCACGGG
CAGCTTGCCGGTGGTGCAGATGAACTTCAGGGTCAGCTTGCCGTATGTGGCGTCCCCCTCGCCCTCGCCG
GACACGCTGAACTTGTGTCCGTTCACGTCGCCGTCCAGTTCCACCAGGATGGGCACCACGCCGGTGAACA
GTTCCTCGCCCTTAGACATTCCGCCGGTGCCGCCAGAGCCGCCGGATCTGCCTCTCTTGATGGTCAGGGT
GCACACGCAGCTGGTGTCGATTCTGATGAACCGCCAGCCGATTCTCTTCTTGCTGTCCATGGTCAGGGCC
CGCACGTAGCTCTGGGTGGTTCTGCACTGGCTGTTCCAGTGTCTCTTGTCGATGCCTCTGCAGCCCTCTT
TGGTGTAGCCCATGGGGTTGCACTTTGTCTCGTAGAAGTACTGCTTCAGCTGGCCCTTGGACACGGGCAC
CTTTTCCAGCACGGTCACGGTGCCGCCGCTCATGTCCACGGCGGTTTTCTTGTCGGCGGCTGTGACCCAC
TCGCTGATGCTGTCACACACGCTCAGCTCGCCCCGTCTGGCGGGGTCGCTGTGTCTCCGCACTCTCATGC
TCATGTTGGCGGCGTCCAGGTAGTTCTTGTACTCTTCCAGCAGGAACAGCAGGGGGGGTTCCAGGGGCAC
CTGGCTGCTCAGCATCACTCTGCTGGTGTACAGGTCGGCGTCCTTGTGGTTTTCCTCGTTGGGCCGCACT
TTCTGGTCCTCGTCCAGCAGTTCCTCGATCACGTGCTCGAAGGTGTCGGCCAGGCTGGTTGTGGTCAGGC
CTCTGCTGCCAGCTCTGGGGCCGTTCACGCTTTCCAGGGTGCCGTGGGTCCGCACGCCAGGGTAGGCCAG
GTTGCCCTGGCCGTGGACGTTGACTTCCTTCATGGGAGCGGCCTTCATGCAGCCGAAGTAGCTGATGACC
ATGGTCAGAAACAGGATGGTCATGGATCCCTCGAGCACCGGTGGGATCCCGTACGCCCGGGCGGTGTCTT
CTATGGAGGTCAAAACAGCGTGGATGGCGTCTCCAGGCGATCTGACGGTTCACTAAACGAGCTCTGCTTA
TATAGACCTCCCACCGTACACGCCTACCGCCCATTTGCGTCAATGGGGCGGAGTTGTTACGACATTTTGG
AAAGTCCCGTTGATTTTGGTGCCAAAACAAACTCCCATTGACGTCAATGGGGTGGAGACTTGGAAATCCC
CGTGAGTCAAACCGCTATCCACGCCCATTGATGTACTGCCAAAACCGCATCACCATGGTAATAGCGATGA
CTAATACGTAGATGTACTGCCAAGTAGGAAAGTCCCATAAGGTCATGTACTGGGCATAATGCCAGGCGGG
CCATTTACCGTCATTGACGTCAATAGGGGGCGTACTTGGCATATGATACACTTGATGTACTGCCAAGTGG
GCAGTTTACCGTAAATACTCCACCCATTGACGTCAATGGAAAGTCCCTATTGGCGTTACTATGGGAACAT
ACGTCATTATTGACGTCAATGGGCGGGGGTCGTTGGGCGGTCAGCCAGGCGGGCCATTTACCGTAAGTTA
TGTAACGCGGAACTCCCAAGCTTATCGATAAAATTTTGAATTTTGTAATTTGTTTTTGTAATTCTTTAGT
TTGTATGTCTGTTGCTATTATGTCTACTATTCTTTCCCCTGCACTGTACCCCCCAATCCCCCCTTTTCTT
TTAAAAGTTAACCGATACCGTCGAGATCCGTTCACTAATCGAATGGATCTGTCTCTGTCTCTCTCTCCAC
CTTCTTCTTCTATTCCTTCGGGCCTGTCGGGTCCCCTCGGGGTTGGGAGGTGGGTCTGAAACGATAATGG
TGAATATCCCTGCCTAACTCTATTCACTATAGAAAGTACAGCAAAAACTATTCTTAAACCTACCAAGCCT
CCTACTATCATTATGAATAATTTTATATACCACAGCCAATTTGTTATGTTAAACCAATTCCACAAACTTG
CCCATTTATCTAATTCCAATAATTCTTGTTCATTCTTTTCTTGCTGGTTTTGCGATTCTTCAATTAAGGA
GTGTATTAAGCTTGTGTAATTGTTAATTTCTCTGTCCCACTCCATCCAGGTCGTGTGATTCCAAATCTGT
TCCAGAGATTTATTACTCCAACTAGCATTCCAAGGCACAGCAGTGGTGCAAATGAGTTTTCCAGAGCAAC
CCCAAATCCCCAGGAGCTGTTGATCCTTTAGGTATCTTTCCACAGCCAGGATTCTTGCCTGGAGCTGCTT
GATGCCCCAGACTGTGAGTTGCAACAGATGCTGTTGCGCCTCAATAGCCCTCAGCAAATTGTTCTGCTGC
TGCACTATACCAGACAATAATTGTCTGGCCTGTACCGTCAGCGTCATTGACGCTGCGCCCATAGTGCTTC
CTGCTGCTCCCAAGAACCCAAGGAACAAAGCTCCTATTCCCACTGCTCTTTTTTCTCTCTGCACCACTCT
TCTCTTTGCCTTGGTGGGTGCTACTCCTAATGGTTCAATTTTTACTACTTTATATTTATATAATTCACTT
CTCCAATTGTCCCTCATATCTCCTCCTCCAGGTCTGAAGATCAGCGGCCGCTTGCTGTGCGGTGGTCTTA
CTTTTGTTTTGCTCTTCCTCTATCTTGTCTAAAGCTTCCTTGGTGTCTTTTATCTCTATCCTTTGATGCA
CACAATAGAGGGTTGCTACTGTATTATATAATGATCTAAGTTCTTCTGATCCTGTCTGAAGGGATGGTTG
TAGCTGTCCCAGTATTTGTCTACAGCCTTCTGATGTTTCTAACAGGCCAGGATTAACTGCGAATCGTTCT
AGCTCCCTGCTTGCCCATACTATATGTTTTAATTTATATTTTTTCTTTCCCCCTGGCCTTAACCGAATTT
TTTCCCATCGCGATCTAATTCTCCCCCGCTTAATACTGACGCTCTCGCACCCATCTCTCTCCTTCTAGCC
TCCGCTAGTCAAAATTTTTGGCGTACTCACCAGTCGCCGCCCCTCGCCTCTTGCCGTGCGCGCTTCAGCA
AGCCGAGTCCTGCGTCGAGAGAGCTCCTCTGGTTTCCCTTTCGCTTTCAAGTCCCTGTTCGGGCGCCACT
GCTAGAGATTTTCCACACTGACTAAAAGGGTCTGAGGGATCTCTAGTTACCAGAGTCACACAACAGACGG
GCACACACTACTTGAAGCACTCAAGGCAAGCTTTATTGAGGCTTAAGCAGTGGGTTCCCTAGTTAGCCAG
AGAGCTCCCAGGCTCAGATCTGGTCTAACCAGAGAGACCCGTTTATGTATCGAGCTAGGCACTTAAATAC
AATATCTCTGCAATGCGGCAATTCAGTGGTTCGTCCAATCCATGTCAGACCCGTCTGTTGCCTTCCTAAT
AAGGCACGATCGTACCACCTTACTTCCACCAATCGGCATGCACGGTGCTTTTTCTCTCCTTGTAAGGCAT
GTTGCTAACTCATCGTTACCATGTTGCAAGACTACAAGAGTATTGCATAAGACTACATTAAGCTTGCAGC
TCCAGCTTTTGTTCCCTTTAGTGAGGGTTAATTGCGCGCTTGGCGTAATCATGGTCATAGCTGTTTCCTG
TGTGAAATTGTTATCCGCTCACAATTCCACACAACATACGAGCCGGAAGCATAAAGTGTAAAGCCTGGGG
TGCCTAATGAGTGAGCTAACTCACATTAATTGCGTTGCGCTCACTGCCCGCTTTCCAGTCGGGAAACCTG
TCGTGCCAGCTGCATTAATGAATCGGCCAACGCGCGGGGAGAGGCGGTTTGCGTATTGGGCGCTCTTCCG
CTTCCTCGCTCACTGACTCGCTGCGCTCGGTCGTTCGGCTGCGGCGAGCGGTATCAGCTCACTCAAAGGC
GGTAATACGGTTATCCACAGAATCAGGGGATAACGCAGGAAAGAACATGTGAGCAAAAGGCCAGCAAAAG
GCCAGGAACCGTAAAAAGGCCGCGTTGCTGGCGTTTTTCCATAGGCTCCGCCCCCCTGACGAGCATCACA
AAAATCGACGCTCAAGTCAGAGGTGGCGAAACCCGACAGGACTATAAAGATACCAGGCGTTTCCCCCTGG
AAGCTCCCTCGTGCGCTCTCCTGTTCCGACCCTGCCGCTTACCGGATACCTGTCCGCCTTTCTCCCTTCG
GGAAGCGTGGCGCTTTCTCATAGCTCACGCTGTAGGTATCTCAGTTCGGTGTAGGTCGTTCGCTCCAAGC
TGGGCTGTGTGCACGAACCCCCCGTTCAGCCCGACCGCTGCGCCTTATCCGGTAACTATCGTCTTGAGTC
CAACCCGGTAAGACACGACTTATCGCCACTGGCAGCAGCCACTGGTAACAGGATTAGCAGAGCGAGGTAT
GTAGGCGGTGCTACAGAGTTCTTGAAGTGGTGGCCTAACTACGGCTACACTAGAAGAACAGTATTTGGTA
TCTGCGCTCTGCTGAAGCCAGTTACCTTCGGAAAAAGAGTTGGTAGCTCTTGATCCGGCAAACAAACCAC
CGCTGGTAGCGGTGGTTTTTTTGTTTGCAAGCAGCAGATTACGCGCAGAAAAAAAGGATCTCAAGAAGAT
CCTTTGATCTTTTCTACGGGGTCTGACGCTCAGTGGAACGAAAACTCACGTTAAGGGATTTTGGTCATGA
GATTATCAAAAAGGATCTTCACCTAGATCCTTTTAAATTAAAAATGAAGTTTTAAATCAATCTAAAGTAT
ATATGAGTAAACTTGGTCTGACAGTTAC
Features (pLannotate 1.2.2; 27 found; start..end, strand, type, name):
    858..962     -  promoter       AmpR promoter: bla
   1015..1443    -  rep_origin     f1 ori (sequence partly withheld): f1 bacteriophage origin of replication; arrow indicates direction of (+) strand synthesis
   1448..1603    -  CDS            lacZα (fragment): LacZα fragment of β-galactosidase; lacZ fragment
   1611..1629    +  promoter       T7 promoter: promoter for bacteriophage T7 RNA polymerase
   1650..1785    -  rep_origin     SV40 ori: SV40 origin of replication
   1825..1946    -  polyA_signal   SV40 poly(A) signal: SV40 polyadenylation signal
   2018..2251    -  LTR            3' LTR (ΔU3): self-inactivating 3' long terminal repeat (LTR) from HIV-1
   2253..2321    -  CDS            nef (fragment): NEF_HV1Z2 - Experimental evidence at protein level: Swiss-Prot protein existence level 1. Extracellular Nef protein targets CD4(+) T-lymphocytes for apoptosis by interacting with CXCR4 surface receptors. From Human immunodeficiency virus type 1 group M subtype D (isolate Z2/CDC-Z34) (HIV-1).
   2338..2926    -  misc_feature   WPRE: woodchuck hepatitis virus posttranscriptional regulatory element
   2989..3702    -  CDS            pHluorin, ecliptic: pHluorin, ecliptic is a multistate long stokes shift fluorescent protein published in 1998, derived from Aequorea victoria.
   3730..4476    -  CDS            Bdnf: BDNF_MOUSE - Experimental evidence at protein level: Swiss-Prot protein existence level 1. [BDNF precursor form]: Important signaling molecule that activates signaling cascades downstream of NTRK2 (PubMed:27457814). Activates signaling cascades via the heterodimeric receptor formed by NGFR and SORCS2 (PubMed:24908487, PubMed:29909994). Signaling via NGFR and SORCS2 plays a role in synaptic plasticity and long-term depression (LTD) (PubMed:27457814). Binding to NGFR and SORCS2 promotes neuronal apoptosis (PubMed:24908487). Promotes neuronal growth cone collapse (PubMed:24908487, PubMed:27457814
   4583..4786    -  promoter       CMV promoter: human cytomegalovirus (CMV) immediate early promoter
   4787..5090    -  enhancer       CMV enhancer: human cytomegalovirus immediate early enhancer
   5113..5229    -  misc_feature   cPPT/CTS: central polypurine tract and central termination sequence of HIV-1
   5248..5348    -  CDS            Rev (fragment): human immunodeficiency virus 1 (HIV-1) Rev protein; rev; enhances nuclear export of unspliced and incompletely spliced viral mRNAs
   5725..5958    -  misc_feature   RRE: The Rev response element (RRE) of HIV-1 allows for Rev-dependent mRNA export from the nucleus to the cytoplasm.
   6104..6467    -  CDS            HIV-1 gag (fragment): gag protein from human immunodeficiency virus 1; gag
   6451..6576    -  misc_feature   HIV-1 Ψ: packaging signal of human immunodeficiency virus type 1
   6623..6803    -  LTR            5' LTR (truncated): truncated 5' long terminal repeat (LTR) from HIV-1
   6804..7030    -  promoter       RSV promoter: Rous sarcoma virus enhancer/promoter
   7058..7076    -  promoter       T3 promoter: promoter for bacteriophage T3 RNA polymerase
   7121..7137    -  protein_bind   lac operator: The lac repressor binds to the lac operator to inhibit transcription in E. coli. This inhibition can be relieved by adding lactose or isopropyl-β-D-thiogalactopyranoside (IPTG). lac repressor encoded by lacI
   7145..7175    -  promoter       lac promoter: promoter for the E. coli lac operon
   7190..7211    -  protein_bind   CAP binding site: CAP binding activates transcription in the presence of cAMP. E. coli catabolite activator protein
   7224..7316    -  CDS            lacI (fragment): lac repressor; lacI; The lac repressor binds to the lac operator to inhibit transcription in E. coli. This inhibition can be relieved by adding lactose or isopropyl-β-D-thiogalactopyranoside (IPTG).
   7499..8087    -  rep_origin     ori: high-copy-number ColE1/pMB1/pBR322/pUC origin of replication
   8258..857     -  CDS            AmpR (across the origin): β-lactamase; bla; confers resistance to ampicillin, carbenicillin, and related antibiotics
