[The description below was written by a language model from this plasmid's Addgene catalogue record and pLannotate feature annotations shown in this document.]
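Description:
pLV-BDNF-pHluorin is a third-generation, self-inactivating HIV-1 lentiviral transfer plasmid built on the pLenti-MP2 backbone, designed to express mouse brain-derived neurotrophic factor fused to the pH-sensitive GFP variant pHluorin in mammalian cells. The whole plasmid is about 8.3 kb. It is maintained in E. coli through a high-copy ColE1/pUC-type origin and selected with ampicillin via the β-lactamase gene. The bacterial portion also retains an f1 origin, T7 and T3 promoters, and lac promoter/operator and lacZα remnants left over from the parental cloning vector.

The viral cassette begins with an RSV promoter fused to a truncated 5' LTR, which drives Tat-independent transcription of the genomic RNA in packaging cells. This is followed by the Ψ packaging signal with a gag fragment, the Rev response element for nuclear export of unspliced RNA, and the cPPT/CTS, which aids nuclear import of the reverse-transcribed genome. Internally, the CMV enhancer and promoter drive a codon-optimized mouse Bdnf coding sequence carrying a C-terminal pHluorin, which the annotation identifies as the ecliptic form. A WPRE downstream boosts transcript stability and expression. The cassette ends in a ΔU3 3' LTR that inactivates LTR promoter activity after integration, and an SV40 polyadenylation signal and SV40 origin lie beyond it. No mammalian selection marker is annotated.

Because pHluorin fluorescence is quenched in acidic compartments and rises at neutral pH, a fusion of this kind is generally suited to imaging the trafficking and exocytic release of BDNF from secretory vesicles. The record itself states only that the purpose is to express tagged mouse BDNF, by transfection or lentiviral transduction.
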