Addgene plasmid #187193: pLV-BDNF-pHluorin
Purpose: To express the mouse BDNF tagged with the FP pHluorin
Depositing lab: Pantelis Tsoulfas. Depositing organization: University of Miami.
Backbone
  Vector backbone: pLenti-MP2
  Backbone manufacturer: The backbone is described the Naldini group in Dull et al., 1998 (JVI) and was modified by Anthony Oliva and Jia Pingping at the
  Backbone size w/o insert (bp): 6770
  Total vector size (bp): 8261
  Vector type: Mammalian Expression, Lentiviral
Growth in bacteria
  Bacterial resistance: Ampicillin, 100 μg/mL
  Growth temperature: 37°C
  Growth strain: NEB Stable
  Growth instructions: Use Low sodium LB, 5 grams
  Copy number: High Copy
Gene/Insert
  Gene/Insert name: BDNF
  Species: M. musculus (mouse)
  Insert size (bp): 1491
  Mutation: The codon were optimized for better expression
  GenBank ID: NM_001048139
  Entrez Gene: Bdnf
  Promoter: CMV
  Tag / fusion protein: pPHluorin (C terminal on insert)
  Cloning method: Restriction Enzyme; 5′ cloning site XmaI, AgeI, XhoI (not destroyed); 3′ cloning site NheI, , XbaI, SalI, EcoRV (not destroyed)
  Sequencing primers: 5′ CMV-F; 3′ WPRE-R
Terms and licenses: Academic/Nonprofit Terms; Industry Terms: Not Available to Industry
How to cite: pLV-BDNF-pHluorin was a gift from Pantelis Tsoulfas (Addgene plasmid # 187193 ; http://n2t.net/addgene:187193 ; RRID:Addgene_187193)
